Addgene plasmid #227312: pX330-PITCh-CLTC
Purpose: Expresses SpCas9, the PITCh gRNA, and a sgRNA targeting the C-terminus of CLTC for knock-in.
Depositing lab: Laurence Pelletier. Publication: qTAG: an adaptable plasmid scaffold for CRISPR-based endogenous tagging. Philip R, Sharma A, Matellan L, Erpf AC, Hsu WH, Tkach JM, Wyatt HDM, Pelletier L. EMBO J. 2024 Dec 12. doi: 10.1038/s44318-024-00337-5. PubMed 39668248.
Backbone
  Vector backbone: pX330-BbsI-PITCh
  Backbone manufacturer: Peter Kaiser, Addgene #127875
  Backbone size w/o insert (bp): 8947
  Vector type: Mammalian Expression, CRISPR
Growth in bacteria
  Bacterial resistance: Ampicillin, 100 μg/mL
  Growth temperature: 37°C
  Growth strain: DH5alpha
  Copy number: Low Copy
Gene/Insert
  Gene/Insert name: sgRNA Targeting C-terminus of CLTC (alt name: CLTC)
  gRNA/shRNA sequence: CACATGCTGTACCCAAAGCC
  Species: H. sapiens (human)
  Insert size (bp): 20
  Entrez Gene: CLTC (a.k.a. CHC, CHC17, CLH-17, CLTCL2, Hc, MRD56)
  Promoter: U6
  Cloning method: Unknown
  Sequencing primers: 5′ GCCTTTTTACGGTTCCTGGC
Terms and licenses: Academic/Nonprofit Terms; Industry Terms: Not Available to Industry
How to cite: pX330-PITCh-CLTC was a gift from Laurence Pelletier (Addgene plasmid # 227312 ; http://n2t.net/addgene:227312 ; RRID:Addgene_227312)
