[The description below was written by a language model from this plasmid's Addgene catalogue record and pLannotate feature annotations shown in this document.]
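Description:
pX330-PITCh-CLTC is an all-in-one mammalian CRISPR expression plasmid built on the pX330-BbsI-PITCh backbone, designed for endogenous C-terminal tagging of human CLTC (clathrin heavy chain) by knock-in. It is propagated in E. coli under ampicillin selection (AmpR/β-lactamase with its own promoter) and replicates from a ColE1/pUC-type origin. The feature annotation describes this origin as high-copy, whereas the catalogue entry lists the plasmid as low copy. An f1 phage origin, a single annotated AAV2 ITR, and short bom and rop fragments are backbone remnants with no stated role in the plasmid's use.

The payload has three expression units. Streptococcus pyogenes Cas9 is driven by a hybrid CBh-style promoter (CMV enhancer, chicken β-actin promoter and a hybrid CBA/MVM intron). It carries a C-terminal nucleoplasmin nuclear localization signal and is terminated by the bGH polyadenylation signal. The annotation software splits the Cas9 reading frame into "N" and "C" portions, but these are contiguous and represent the full-length nuclease. Two separate human U6 (RNA polymerase III) promoters each precede an SpCas9 guide RNA scaffold. According to the record, one cassette expresses a 20-nt sgRNA targeting the C-terminal end of the CLTC coding region, and the other expresses the generic PITCh gRNA; the table does not indicate which cassette holds which guide. In the PITCh strategy, the generic guide cuts a co-transfected donor plasmid to release a tag cassette flanked by short microhomologies, while the gene-specific guide cuts the genomic locus, allowing microhomology-mediated integration. The plasmid belongs to the qTAG endogenous tagging toolkit and needs a matching donor, which is not part of this record.
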