Features (pLannotate 1.2.2; 21 found; start..end, strand, type, name):
      8..293     +  enhancer       CMV enhancer: human cytomegalovirus immediate early enhancer; contains an 18-bp deletion relative to the standard CMV enhancer
    295..571     +  promoter       chicken β-actin promoter: No description available
    572..799     +  intron         hybrid intron: hybrid between chicken β-actin (CBA) and minute virus of mice (MMV) introns (Gray et al., 2011)
    937..2538    +  CDS            Cas9(N): N-terminal portion of Streptococcus pyogenes Cas9 (Zetsche et al., 2015)
   2539..5037    +  CDS            Cas9(C): C-terminal portion of Streptococcus pyogenes Cas9 (Zetsche et al., 2015)
   5038..5085    +  CDS            nucleoplasmin NLS: bipartite nuclear localization signal from nucleoplasmin
   5119..5230    +  polyA_signal   bGH poly(A) signal: bovine growth hormone polyadenylation signal
   5335..5475    +  repeat_region  AAV2 ITR: inverted terminal repeat of adeno-associated virus serotype 2 inverted
   5480..5531    -  misc_feature   bom (fragment): basis of mobility region from pBR322
   5550..6005    +  rep_origin     f1 ori (sequence partly withheld): f1 bacteriophage origin of replication; arrow indicates direction of (+) strand synthesis
   6006..6055    -  misc_feature   bom (fragment): basis of mobility region from pBR322
   6157..6192    -  CDS            rop (fragment): Rop protein, which maintains plasmids at low copy number; rop
   6287..6391    +  promoter       AmpR promoter: bla
   6392..7252    +  CDS            AmpR: β-lactamase; bla; confers resistance to ampicillin, carbenicillin, and related antibiotics
   7423..8011    +  rep_origin     ori: high-copy-number ColE1/pMB1/pBR322/pUC origin of replication
   8073..8313    +  promoter       U6 promoter: RNA polymerase III promoter for human U6 snRNA
   8343..8418    +  misc_RNA       gRNA scaffold: guide RNA scaffold for the Streptococcus pyogenes CRISPR/Cas9 system
   8425..8468    +  misc_RNA       gRNA scaffold (fragment): guide RNA scaffold for the Streptococcus pyogenes CRISPR/Cas9 system
   8516..8756    +  promoter       U6 promoter: RNA polymerase III promoter for human U6 snRNA
   8785..8860    +  misc_RNA       gRNA scaffold: guide RNA scaffold for the Streptococcus pyogenes CRISPR/Cas9 system
   8867..8910    +  misc_RNA       gRNA scaffold (fragment): guide RNA scaffold for the Streptococcus pyogenes CRISPR/Cas9 system
>Addgene plasmid #227312 | pX330-PITCh-CLTC | addgene full sequence | sequence record 451691 | Addgene NGS Result
AGGTACCCGTTACATAACTTACGGTAAATGGCCCGCCTGGCTGACCGCCCAACGACCCCCGCCCATTGAC
GTCAATAGTAACGCCAATAGGGACTTTCCATTGACGTCAATGGGTGGAGTATTTACGGTAAACTGCCCAC
TTGGCAGTACATCAAGTGTATCATATGCCAAGTACGCCCCCTATTGACGTCAATGACGGTAAATGGCCCG
CCTGGCATTGTGCCCAGTACATGACCTTATGGGACTTTCCTACTTGGCAGTACATCTACGTATTAGTCAT
CGCTATTACCATGGTCGAGGTGAGCCCCACGTTCTGCTTCACTCTCCCCATCTCCCCCCCCTCCCCACCC
CCAATTTTGTATTTATTTATTTTTTAATTATTTTGTGCAGCGATGGGGGCGGGGGGGGGGGGGGGCGCGC
GCCAGGCGGGGCGGGGCGGGGCGAGGGGCGGGGCGGGGCGAGGCGGAGAGGTGCGGCGGCAGCCAATCAG
AGCGGCGCGCTCCGAAAGTTTCCTTTTATGGCGAGGCGGCGGCGGCGGCGGCCCTATAAAAAGCGAAGCG
CGCGGCGGGCGGGAGTCGCTGCGCGCTGCCTTCGCCCCGTGCCCCGCTCCGCCGCCGCCTCGCGCCGCCC
GCCCCGGCTCTGACTGACCGCGTTACTCCCACAGGTGAGCGGGCGGGACGGCCCTTCTCCTCCGGGCTGT
AATTAGCTGAGCAAGAGGTAAGGGTTTAAGGGATGGTTGGTTGGTGGGGTATTAATGTTTAATTACCTGG
AGCACCTGCCTGAAATCACTTTTTTTCAGGTTGGACCGGTGCCACCATGGACTATAAGGACCACGACGGA
GACTACAAGGATCATGATATTGATTACAAAGACGATGACGATAAGATGGCCCCAAAGAAGAAGCGGAAGG
TCGGTATCCACGGAGTCCCAGCAGCCGACAAGAAGTACAGCATCGGCCTGGACATCGGCACCAACTCTGT
GGGCTGGGCCGTGATCACCGACGAGTACAAGGTGCCCAGCAAGAAATTCAAGGTGCTGGGCAACACCGAC
CGGCACAGCATCAAGAAGAACCTGATCGGAGCCCTGCTGTTCGACAGCGGCGAAACAGCCGAGGCCACCC
GGCTGAAGAGAACCGCCAGAAGAAGATACACCAGACGGAAGAACCGGATCTGCTATCTGCAAGAGATCTT
CAGCAACGAGATGGCCAAGGTGGACGACAGCTTCTTCCACAGACTGGAAGAGTCCTTCCTGGTGGAAGAG
GATAAGAAGCACGAGCGGCACCCCATCTTCGGCAACATCGTGGACGAGGTGGCCTACCACGAGAAGTACC
CCACCATCTACCACCTGAGAAAGAAACTGGTGGACAGCACCGACAAGGCCGACCTGCGGCTGATCTATCT
GGCCCTGGCCCACATGATCAAGTTCCGGGGCCACTTCCTGATCGAGGGCGACCTGAACCCCGACAACAGC
GACGTGGACAAGCTGTTCATCCAGCTGGTGCAGACCTACAACCAGCTGTTCGAGGAAAACCCCATCAACG
CCAGCGGCGTGGACGCCAAGGCCATCCTGTCTGCCAGACTGAGCAAGAGCAGACGGCTGGAAAATCTGAT
CGCCCAGCTGCCCGGCGAGAAGAAGAATGGCCTGTTCGGAAACCTGATTGCCCTGAGCCTGGGCCTGACC
CCCAACTTCAAGAGCAACTTCGACCTGGCCGAGGATGCCAAACTGCAGCTGAGCAAGGACACCTACGACG
ACGACCTGGACAACCTGCTGGCCCAGATCGGCGACCAGTACGCCGACCTGTTTCTGGCCGCCAAGAACCT
GTCCGACGCCATCCTGCTGAGCGACATCCTGAGAGTGAACACCGAGATCACCAAGGCCCCCCTGAGCGCC
TCTATGATCAAGAGATACGACGAGCACCACCAGGACCTGACCCTGCTGAAAGCTCTCGTGCGGCAGCAGC
TGCCTGAGAAGTACAAAGAGATTTTCTTCGACCAGAGCAAGAACGGCTACGCCGGCTACATTGACGGCGG
AGCCAGCCAGGAAGAGTTCTACAAGTTCATCAAGCCCATCCTGGAAAAGATGGACGGCACCGAGGAACTG
CTCGTGAAGCTGAACAGAGAGGACCTGCTGCGGAAGCAGCGGACCTTCGACAACGGCAGCATCCCCCACC
AGATCCACCTGGGAGAGCTGCACGCCATTCTGCGGCGGCAGGAAGATTTTTACCCATTCCTGAAGGACAA
CCGGGAAAAGATCGAGAAGATCCTGACCTTCCGCATCCCCTACTACGTGGGCCCTCTGGCCAGGGGAAAC
AGCAGATTCGCCTGGATGACCAGAAAGAGCGAGGAAACCATCACCCCCTGGAACTTCGAGGAAGTGGTGG
ACAAGGGCGCTTCCGCCCAGAGCTTCATCGAGCGGATGACCAACTTCGATAAGAACCTGCCCAACGAGAA
GGTGCTGCCCAAGCACAGCCTGCTGTACGAGTACTTCACCGTGTATAACGAGCTGACCAAAGTGAAATAC
GTGACCGAGGGAATGAGAAAGCCCGCCTTCCTGAGCGGCGAGCAGAAAAAGGCCATCGTGGACCTGCTGT
TCAAGACCAACCGGAAAGTGACCGTGAAGCAGCTGAAAGAGGACTACTTCAAGAAAATCGAGTGCTTCGA
CTCCGTGGAAATCTCCGGCGTGGAAGATCGGTTCAACGCCTCCCTGGGCACATACCACGATCTGCTGAAA
ATTATCAAGGACAAGGACTTCCTGGACAATGAGGAAAACGAGGACATTCTGGAAGATATCGTGCTGACCC
TGACACTGTTTGAGGACAGAGAGATGATCGAGGAACGGCTGAAAACCTATGCCCACCTGTTCGACGACAA
AGTGATGAAGCAGCTGAAGCGGCGGAGATACACCGGCTGGGGCAGGCTGAGCCGGAAGCTGATCAACGGC
ATCCGGGACAAGCAGTCCGGCAAGACAATCCTGGATTTCCTGAAGTCCGACGGCTTCGCCAACAGAAACT
TCATGCAGCTGATCCACGACGACAGCCTGACCTTTAAAGAGGACATCCAGAAAGCCCAGGTGTCCGGCCA
GGGCGATAGCCTGCACGAGCACATTGCCAATCTGGCCGGCAGCCCCGCCATTAAGAAGGGCATCCTGCAG
ACAGTGAAGGTGGTGGACGAGCTCGTGAAAGTGATGGGCCGGCACAAGCCCGAGAACATCGTGATCGAAA
TGGCCAGAGAGAACCAGACCACCCAGAAGGGACAGAAGAACAGCCGCGAGAGAATGAAGCGGATCGAAGA
GGGCATCAAAGAGCTGGGCAGCCAGATCCTGAAAGAACACCCCGTGGAAAACACCCAGCTGCAGAACGAG
AAGCTGTACCTGTACTACCTGCAGAATGGGCGGGATATGTACGTGGACCAGGAACTGGACATCAACCGGC
TGTCCGACTACGATGTGGACCATATCGTGCCTCAGAGCTTTCTGAAGGACGACTCCATCGACAACAAGGT
GCTGACCAGAAGCGACAAGAACCGGGGCAAGAGCGACAACGTGCCCTCCGAAGAGGTCGTGAAGAAGATG
AAGAACTACTGGCGGCAGCTGCTGAACGCCAAGCTGATTACCCAGAGAAAGTTCGACAATCTGACCAAGG
CCGAGAGAGGCGGCCTGAGCGAACTGGATAAGGCCGGCTTCATCAAGAGACAGCTGGTGGAAACCCGGCA
GATCACAAAGCACGTGGCACAGATCCTGGACTCCCGGATGAACACTAAGTACGACGAGAATGACAAGCTG
ATCCGGGAAGTGAAAGTGATCACCCTGAAGTCCAAGCTGGTGTCCGATTTCCGGAAGGATTTCCAGTTTT
ACAAAGTGCGCGAGATCAACAACTACCACCACGCCCACGACGCCTACCTGAACGCCGTCGTGGGAACCGC
CCTGATCAAAAAGTACCCTAAGCTGGAAAGCGAGTTCGTGTACGGCGACTACAAGGTGTACGACGTGCGG
AAGATGATCGCCAAGAGCGAGCAGGAAATCGGCAAGGCTACCGCCAAGTACTTCTTCTACAGCAACATCA
TGAACTTTTTCAAGACCGAGATTACCCTGGCCAACGGCGAGATCCGGAAGCGGCCTCTGATCGAGACAAA
CGGCGAAACCGGGGAGATCGTGTGGGATAAGGGCCGGGATTTTGCCACCGTGCGGAAAGTGCTGAGCATG
CCCCAAGTGAATATCGTGAAAAAGACCGAGGTGCAGACAGGCGGCTTCAGCAAAGAGTCTATCCTGCCCA
AGAGGAACAGCGATAAGCTGATCGCCAGAAAGAAGGACTGGGACCCTAAGAAGTACGGCGGCTTCGACAG
CCCCACCGTGGCCTATTCTGTGCTGGTGGTGGCCAAAGTGGAAAAGGGCAAGTCCAAGAAACTGAAGAGT
GTGAAAGAGCTGCTGGGGATCACCATCATGGAAAGAAGCAGCTTCGAGAAGAATCCCATCGACTTTCTGG
AAGCCAAGGGCTACAAAGAAGTGAAAAAGGACCTGATCATCAAGCTGCCTAAGTACTCCCTGTTCGAGCT
GGAAAACGGCCGGAAGAGAATGCTGGCCTCTGCCGGCGAACTGCAGAAGGGAAACGAACTGGCCCTGCCC
TCCAAATATGTGAACTTCCTGTACCTGGCCAGCCACTATGAGAAGCTGAAGGGCTCCCCCGAGGATAATG
AGCAGAAACAGCTGTTTGTGGAACAGCACAAGCACTACCTGGACGAGATCATCGAGCAGATCAGCGAGTT
CTCCAAGAGAGTGATCCTGGCCGACGCTAATCTGGACAAAGTGCTGTCCGCCTACAACAAGCACCGGGAT
AAGCCCATCAGAGAGCAGGCCGAGAATATCATCCACCTGTTTACCCTGACCAATCTGGGAGCCCCTGCCG
CCTTCAAGTACTTTGACACCACCATCGACCGGAAGAGGTACACCAGCACCAAAGAGGTGCTGGACGCCAC
CCTGATCCACCAGAGCATCACCGGCCTGTACGAGACACGGATCGACCTGTCTCAGCTGGGAGGCGACAAA
AGGCCGGCGGCCACGAAAAAGGCCGGCCAGGCAAAAAAGAAAAAGTAAGAATTCCTAGAGCTCGCTGATC
AGCCTCGACTGTGCCTTCTAGTTGCCAGCCATCTGTTGTTTGCCCCTCCCCCGTGCCTTCCTTGACCCTG
GAAGGTGCCACTCCCACTGTCCTTTCCTAATAAAATGAGGAAATTGCATCGCATTGTCTGAGTAGGTGTC
ATTCTATTCTGGGGGGTGGGGTGGGGCAGGACAGCAAGGGGGAGGATTGGGAAGAGAATAGCAGGCATGC
TGGGGAGCGGCCGCAGGAACCCCTAGTGATGGAGTTGGCCACTCCCTCTCTGCGCGCTCGCTCGCTCACT
GAGGCCGGGCGACCAAAGGTCGCCCGACGCCCGGGCTTTGCCCGGGCGGCCTCAGTGAGCGAGCGAGCGC
GCAGCTGCCTGCAGGGGCGCCTGATGCGGTATTTTCTCCTTACGCATCTGTGCGGTATTTCACACCGCAT
A
[95 nt withheld, positions 5532-5626]
T
[46 nt withheld, positions 5628-5673]
C
[141 nt withheld, positions 5675-5815]
CCTTTGACGTTGGAGTCCACGTTCTTT
[37 nt withheld, positions 5843-5879]
ACTCTATCTCGGGCTATTCTTTTGATTTATAAGGGATTTTGCCGATTTCGGTCTATTGGTTAAAAAATGA
GCTGATTTAACAAAAATTTAACGCGAATTTTAACAAAATATTAACGTTTACAATTTTATGGTGCACTCTC
AGTACAATCTGCTCTGATGCCGCATAGTTAAGCCAGCCCCGACACCCGCCAACACCCGCTGACGCGCCCT
GACGGGCTTGTCTGCTCCCGGCATCCGCTTACAGACAAGCTGTGACCGTCTCCGGGAGCTGCATGTGTCA
GAGGTTTTCACCGTCATCACCGAAACGCGCGAGACGAAAGGGCCTCGTGATACGCCTATTTTTATAGGTT
AATGTCATGATAATAATGGTTTCTTAGACGTCAGGTGGCACTTTTCGGGGAAATGTGCGCGGAACCCCTA
TTTGTTTATTTTTCTAAATACATTCAAATATGTATCCGCTCATGAGACAATAACCCTGATAAATGCTTCA
ATAATATTGAAAAAGGAAGAGTATGAGTATTCAACATTTCCGTGTCGCCCTTATTCCCTTTTTTGCGGCA
TTTTGCCTTCCTGTTTTTGCTCACCCAGAAACGCTGGTGAAAGTAAAAGATGCTGAAGATCAGTTGGGTG
CACGAGTGGGTTACATCGAACTGGATCTCAACAGCGGTAAGATCCTTGAGAGTTTTCGCCCCGAAGAACG
TTTTCCAATGATGAGCACTTTTAAAGTTCTGCTATGTGGCGCGGTATTATCCCGTATTGACGCCGGGCAA
GAGCAACTCGGTCGCCGCATACACTATTCTCAGAATGACTTGGTTGAGTACTCACCAGTCACAGAAAAGC
ATCTTACGGATGGCATGACAGTAAGAGAATTATGCAGTGCTGCCATAACCATGAGTGATAACACTGCGGC
CAACTTACTTCTGACAACGATCGGAGGACCGAAGGAGCTAACCGCTTTTTTGCACAACATGGGGGATCAT
GTAACTCGCCTTGATCGTTGGGAACCGGAGCTGAATGAAGCCATACCAAACGACGAGCGTGACACCACGA
TGCCTGTAGCAATGGCAACAACGTTGCGCAAACTATTAACTGGCGAACTACTTACTCTAGCTTCCCGGCA
ACAATTAATAGACTGGATGGAGGCGGATAAAGTTGCAGGACCACTTCTGCGCTCGGCCCTTCCGGCTGGC
TGGTTTATTGCTGATAAATCTGGAGCCGGTGAGCGTGGAAGCCGCGGTATCATTGCAGCACTGGGGCCAG
ATGGTAAGCCCTCCCGTATCGTAGTTATCTACACGACGGGGAGTCAGGCAACTATGGATGAACGAAATAG
ACAGATCGCTGAGATAGGTGCCTCACTGATTAAGCATTGGTAACTGTCAGACCAAGTTTACTCATATATA
CTTTAGATTGATTTAAAACTTCATTTTTAATTTAAAAGGATCTAGGTGAAGATCCTTTTTGATAATCTCA
TGACCAAAATCCCTTAACGTGAGTTTTCGTTCCACTGAGCGTCAGACCCCGTAGAAAAGATCAAAGGATC
TTCTTGAGATCCTTTTTTTCTGCGCGTAATCTGCTGCTTGCAAACAAAAAAACCACCGCTACCAGCGGTG
GTTTGTTTGCCGGATCAAGAGCTACCAACTCTTTTTCCGAAGGTAACTGGCTTCAGCAGAGCGCAGATAC
CAAATACTGTTCTTCTAGTGTAGCCGTAGTTAGGCCACCACTTCAAGAACTCTGTAGCACCGCCTACATA
CCTCGCTCTGCTAATCCTGTTACCAGTGGCTGCTGCCAGTGGCGATAAGTCGTGTCTTACCGGGTTGGAC
TCAAGACGATAGTTACCGGATAAGGCGCAGCGGTCGGGCTGAACGGGGGGTTCGTGCACACAGCCCAGCT
TGGAGCGAACGACCTACACCGAACTGAGATACCTACAGCGTGAGCTATGAGAAAGCGCCACGCTTCCCGA
AGGGAGAAAGGCGGACAGGTATCCGGTAAGCGGCAGGGTCGGAACAGGAGAGCGCACGAGGGAGCTTCCA
GGGGGAAACGCCTGGTATCTTTATAGTCCTGTCGGGTTTCGCCACCTCTGACTTGAGCGTCGATTTTTGT
GATGCTCGTCAGGGGGGCGGAGCCTATGGAAAAACGCCAGCAACGCGGCCTTTTTACGGTTCCTGGCCTT
TTGCTGGCCTTTTGCTCACATGTGAGGGCCTATTTCCCATGATTCCTTCATATTTGCATATACGATACAA
GGCTGTTAGAGAGATAATTGGAATTAATTTGACTGTAAACACAAAGATATTAGTACAAAATACGTGACGT
AGAAAGTAATAATTTCTTGGGTAGTTTGCAGTTTTAAAATTATGTTTTAAAATGGACTATCATATGCTTA
CCGTAACTTGAAAGTATTTCGATTTCTTGGCTTTATATATCTTGTGGAAAGGACGAAACACCGCACATGC
TGTACCCAAAGCCGTTTTAGAGCTAGAAATAGCAAGTTAAAATAAGGCTAGTCCGTTATCAACTTGAAAA
AGTGGCACCGAGTCGGTGCTTTTTTGTTTTAGAGCTAGAAATAGCAAGTTAAAATAAGGCTAGTCCGTTT
TTAGCGCGTGCGCCAATTCTGCAGACAAATGGCTCTAGAGGCATGTGAGGGCCTATTTCCCATGATTCCT
TCATATTTGCATATACGATACAAGGCTGTTAGAGAGATAATTGGAATTAATTTGACTGTAAACACAAAGA
TATTAGTACAAAATACGTGACGTAGAAAGTAATAATTTCTTGGGTAGTTTGCAGTTTTAAAATTATGTTT
TAAAATGGACTATCATATGCTTACCGTAACTTGAAAGTATTTCGATTTCTTGGCTTTATATATCTTGTGG
AAAGGACGAAACACCGCATCGTACGCGTACGTGTTGTTTTAGAGCTAGAAATAGCAAGTTAAAATAAGGC
TAGTCCGTTATCAACTTGAAAAAGTGGCACCGAGTCGGTGCTTTTTTGTTTTAGAGCTAGAAATAGCAAG
TTAAAATAAGGCTAGTCCGTTTTTAGCGCGTGCGCCAATTCTGCAGACAAATGGCTCTAG
